Addgene plasmid #144065: TFORF2678
Purpose: Lentiviral vector for overexpressing transcription factor ORFs with unique 24-bp barcodes. Barcodes facilitate identification of transcription factors in pooled screens.
Depositing lab: Feng Zhang. Depositing organization: Broad Institute. Publication: A transcription factor atlas of directed differentiation. Joung J, Ma S, Tay T, Geiger-Schuller KR, Kirchgatterer PC, Verdine VK, Guo B, Arias-Garcia MA, Allen WE, Singh A, Kuksenko O, Abudayyeh OO, Gootenberg JS, Fu Z, Macrae RK, Buenrostro JD, Regev A, Zhang F. Cell. 2023 Jan 5;186(1):209-229.e26. doi: 10.1016/j.cell.2022.11.026. PubMed 36608654.
Backbone
  Vector backbone: pLX_TRC317
  Backbone manufacturer: Broad Institute Genetic Perturbation Platform
  Backbone size w/o insert (bp): 8264
  Vector type: Mammalian Expression, Lentiviral
  Selectable markers: Puromycin
Growth in bacteria
  Bacterial resistance: Ampicillin, 100 μg/mL
  Growth temperature: 37°C
  Growth strain: NEB Stable
  Copy number: High Copy
Gene/Insert
  Gene/Insert name: PEG3
  Species: H. sapiens (human)
  Insert size (bp): 4490
  Entrez Gene: PEG3 (a.k.a. PW1, ZKSCAN22, ZNF904, ZSCAN24)
  Promoter: EF1a
  Cloning method: Unknown
  Sequencing primers: 5′ GGGTGGAGACTGAAGTTAGGCCAG; 3′ CACATAGCGTAAAAGGAGCAACATAG
Terms and licenses: Academic/Nonprofit Terms; Industry Terms: Not Available to Industry
Depositor comments: NM_001146185,ENST00000593695 . The transcription factor ORF portion of this plasmid was synthesized by Genewiz. Please test multiple small colonies in case of plasmid recombination. To make this collection available in a timely manner, a portion of this collection was not fully sequenced by Addgene. If an Addgene verified full plasmid sequence is not available, please contact us prior to placing an order to request the full sequence.
How to cite: TFORF2678 was a gift from Feng Zhang (Addgene plasmid # 144065 ; http://n2t.net/addgene:144065 ; RRID:Addgene_144065)
