[The description below was written by a language model from this plasmid's Addgene catalogue record and pLannotate feature annotations shown in this document.]
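Description:
TFORF2678 is a lentiviral mammalian expression plasmid built on the pLX_TRC317 backbone, one member of a barcoded collection of transcription factor open reading frames. It carries human PEG3 (also known as PW1, ZKSCAN22, ZNF904 or ZSCAN24), a synthesized ORF of roughly 4.5 kb, in a sequenced plasmid of 12,754 nt. In bacteria it is maintained through a high-copy ColE1/pUC-type origin and selected with ampicillin via the β-lactamase gene. An f1 origin and remnants of a lac/T3/T7 cloning region are also present. The depositor cautions that the plasmid can recombine, which is common for LTR-containing vectors.

The viral portion has a third-generation, self-inactivating layout. An RSV promoter drives a truncated HIV-1 5' LTR, followed by the Ψ packaging signal with a partial gag sequence, the Rev response element for Rev-dependent export of the genomic RNA, a cPPT/CTS, and a ΔU3 3' LTR that disables LTR promoter activity after integration. Two internal cassettes lie between the LTRs. An SV40 early promoter/origin region sits upstream of the puromycin N-acetyltransferase gene, allowing selection of transduced cells. The EF-1α promoter then drives constitutive PEG3 expression, with a downstream WPRE to enhance transcript stability and expression. An SV40 poly(A) signal lies beyond the 3' LTR.

According to the record, each construct in the series carries a unique 24-bp barcode, although the feature table does not annotate it. The short U6-like fragment between the ORF and the WPRE is not explained. The barcodes let individual transcription factors be identified in pooled overexpression screens, such as those for factors that direct cell differentiation.
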