Features (pLannotate 1.2.2; 31 found; start..end, strand, type, name):
      5..231     +  promoter       RSV promoter: Rous sarcoma virus enhancer/promoter
    232..412     +  LTR            5' LTR (truncated): truncated 5' long terminal repeat (LTR) from HIV-1
    459..584     +  misc_feature   HIV-1 Ψ: packaging signal of human immunodeficiency virus type 1
    568..931     +  CDS            HIV-1 gag (fragment): gag protein from human immunodeficiency virus 1; gag
   1077..1310    +  misc_feature   RRE: The Rev response element (RRE) of HIV-1 allows for Rev-dependent mRNA export from the nucleus to the cytoplasm.
   1687..1713    +  CDS            Rev (fragment): human immunodeficiency virus 1 (HIV-1) Rev protein; rev; enhances nuclear export of unspliced and incompletely spliced viral mRNAs
   1720..1743    +  promoter       SV40 promoter (fragment): SV40 early promoter
   1744..1815    +  promoter       SV40 promoter (fragment): SV40 enhancer and early promoter
   1839..1974    +  rep_origin     SV40 ori: SV40 origin of replication
   2020..2616    +  CDS            PuroR (fragment): puromycin N-acetyltransferase; pac from Streptomyces; confers resistance to puromycin
   2665..2782    +  misc_feature   cPPT/CTS: central polypurine tract and central termination sequence of HIV-1
   2847..2913    +  CDS            small t antigen (fragment): SV40 (simian virus 40) small t antigen
   2920..4098    +  promoter       EF-1α promoter: strong constitutive promoter for human elongation factor EF-1α
   4115..8500    +  CDS            PEG3 (fragment): PEG3_HUMAN - Also known as KIAA0287, ZSCAN24. Experimental evidence at protein level: Swiss-Prot protein existence level 1. Induces apoptosis in cooperation with SIAH1A. Acts as a mediator between p53/TP53 and BAX in a neuronal death pathway that is activated by DNA damage. Acts synergistically with TRAF2 and inhibits TNF induced apoptosis through activation of NF-kappa-B (By similarity). Possesses a tumor suppressing activity in glioma cells. From Homo sapiens (Human).
   8516..8569    +  promoter       U6 promoter (fragment): RNA polymerase III promoter for human U6 snRNA
   8611..9199    +  misc_feature   WPRE: woodchuck hepatitis virus posttranscriptional regulatory element
   9250..9269    +  misc_feature   cPPT/CTS (fragment): central polypurine tract and central termination sequence of HIV-1
   9271..9504    +  LTR            3' LTR (ΔU3): self-inactivating 3' long terminal repeat (LTR) from HIV-1
   9582..9703    +  polyA_signal   SV40 poly(A) signal: SV40 polyadenylation signal
   9743..9878    +  rep_origin     SV40 ori: SV40 origin of replication
   9899..9917    -  promoter       T7 promoter: promoter for bacteriophage T7 RNA polymerase
   9925..10080   +  CDS            lacZα (fragment): LacZα fragment of β-galactosidase; lacZ fragment
  10085..10513   +  rep_origin     f1 ori (sequence partly withheld): f1 bacteriophage origin of replication; arrow indicates direction of (+) strand synthesis
  10566..10670   +  promoter       AmpR promoter: bla
  10671..11531   +  CDS            AmpR: β-lactamase; bla; confers resistance to ampicillin, carbenicillin, and related antibiotics
  11702..12290   +  rep_origin     ori: high-copy-number ColE1/pMB1/pBR322/pUC origin of replication
  12473..12565   +  CDS            lacI (fragment): lac repressor; lacI; The lac repressor binds to the lac operator to inhibit transcription in E. coli. This inhibition can be relieved by adding lactose or isopropyl-β-D-thiogalactopyranoside (IPTG).
  12578..12599   +  protein_bind   CAP binding site: CAP binding activates transcription in the presence of cAMP. E. coli catabolite activator protein
  12614..12644   +  promoter       lac promoter: promoter for the E. coli lac operon
  12648..12670   +  protein_bind   lac operator (fragment): The lac repressor binds to the lac operator to inhibit transcription in E. coli. This inhibition can be relieved by adding lactose or isopropyl-β-D-thiogalactopyranoside (IPTG). lac repressor encoded by lacI
  12713..12731   +  promoter       T3 promoter: promoter for bacteriophage T3 RNA polymerase
>Addgene plasmid #144065 | TFORF2678 | addgene full sequence | sequence record 400553 | Addgene NGS Result
TTAATGTAGTCTTATGCAATACTCTTGTAGTCTTGCAACATGGTAACGATGAGTTAGCAACATGCCTTAC
AAGGAGAGAAAAAGCACCGTGCATGCCGATTGGTGGAAGTAAGGTGGTACGATCGTGCCTTATTAGGAAG
GCAACAGACGGGTCTGACATGGATTGGACGAACCACTGAATTGCCGCATTGCAGAGATATTGTATTTAAG
TGCCTAGCTCGATACATAAACGGGTCTCTCTGGTTAGACCAGATCTGAGCCTGGGAGCTCTCTGGCTAAC
TAGGGAACCCACTGCTTAAGCCTCAATAAAGCTTGCCTTGAGTGCTTCAAGTAGTGTGTGCCCGTCTGTT
GTGTGACTCTGGTAACTAGAGATCCCTCAGACCCTTTTAGTCAGTGTGGAAAATCTCTAGCAGTGGCGCC
CGAACAGGGACTTGAAAGCGAAAGGGAAACCAGAGGAGCTCTCTCGACGCAGGACTCGGCTTGCTGAAGC
GCGCACGGCAAGAGGCGAGGGGCGGCGACTGGTGAGTACGCCAAAAATTTTGACTAGCGGAGGCTAGAAG
GAGAGAGATGGGTGCGAGAGCGTCAGTATTAAGCGGGGGAGAATTAGATCGCGATGGGAAAAAATTCGGT
TAAGGCCAGGGGGAAAGAAAAAATATAAATTAAAACATATAGTATGGGCAAGCAGGGAGCTAGAACGATT
CGCAGTTAATCCTGGCCTGTTAGAAACATCAGAAGGCTGTAGACAAATACTGGGACAGCTACAACCATCC
CTTCAGACAGGATCAGAAGAACTTAGATCATTATATAATACAGTAGCAACCCTCTATTGTGTGCATCAAA
GGATAGAGATAAAAGACACCAAGGAAGCTTTAGACAAGATAGAGGAAGAGCAAAACAAAAGTAAGACCAC
CGCACAGCAAGCGGCCGCTGATCTTCAGACCTGGAGGAGGAGATATGAGGGACAATTGGAGAAGTGAATT
ATATAAATATAAAGTAGTAAAAATTGAACCATTAGGAGTAGCACCCACCAAGGCAAAGAGAAGAGTGGTG
CAGAGAGAAAAAAGAGCAGTGGGAATAGGAGCTTTGTTCCTTGGGTTCTTGGGAGCAGCAGGAAGCACTA
TGGGCGCAGCGTCAATGACGCTGACGGTACAGGCCAGACAATTATTGTCTGGTATAGTGCAGCAGCAGAA
CAATTTGCTGAGGGCTATTGAGGCGCAACAGCATCTGTTGCAACTCACAGTCTGGGGCATCAAGCAGCTC
CAGGCAAGAATCCTGGCTGTGGAAAGATACCTAAAGGATCAACAGCTCCTGGGGATTTGGGGTTGCTCTG
GAAAACTCATTTGCACCACTGCTGTGCCTTGGAATGCTAGTTGGAGTAATAAATCTCTGGAACAGATTTG
GAATCACACGACCTGGATGGAGTGGGACAGAGAAATTAACAATTACACAAGCTTAATACACTCCTTAATT
GAAGAATCGCAAAACCAGCAAGAAAAGAATGAACAAGAATTATTGGAATTAGATAAATGGGCAAGTTTGT
GGAATTGGTTTAACATAACAAATTGGCTGTGGTATATAAAATTATTCATAATGATAGTAGGAGGCTTGGT
AGGTTTAAGAATAGTTTTTGCTGTACTTTCTATAGTGAATAGAGTTAGGCAGGGATATTCACCATTATCG
TTTCAGACCCACCTCCCAACCCCGAGGGGACCCATGCATTGCATCTCAATTAGTCAGCAACCAGGTGTGG
AAAGTCCCCAGGCTCCCCAGCAGGCAGAAGTATGCAAAGCATGCGTCTCAATTAGTCAGCAACCATAGTC
CCGCCCCTAACTCCGCCCATCCCGCCCCTAACTCCGCCCAGTTCCGCCCATTCTCCGCCCCATGGCTGAC
TAATTTTTTTTATTTATGCAGAGGCCGAGGCCGCCTCGGCCTCTGAGCTATTCCAGAAGTAGTGAGGAGG
CTTTTTTGGAGGCCTAGGCTTTTGCAAAAAGCTTTCTAGAGGTACCACCGGAGCTTACCATGACCGAGTA
CAAGCCCACGGTGCGCCTCGCCACCCGCGACGACGTCCCCAGGGCCGTACGCACCCTCGCCGCCGCGTTC
GCCGACTACCCCGCCACGCGCCACACCGTCGATCCGGACCGCCACATCGAGCGGGTCACCGAGCTGCAAG
AACTCTTCCTCACGCGCGTCGGGCTCGACATCGGCAAGGTGTGGGTCGCGGACGACGGCGCCGCCGTGGC
GGTCTGGACCACGCCGGAGAGCGTCGAAGCGGGGGCGGTGTTCGCCGAGATCGGCCCGCGCATGGCCGAG
TTGAGCGGTTCCCGGCTGGCCGCGCAGCAACAGATGGAAGGCCTCCTGGCGCCGCACCGGCCCAAGGAGC
CCGCGTGGTTCCTGGCCACCGTCGGCGTCTCGCCCGACCACCAGGGCAAGGGTCTGGGCAGCGCCGTCGT
GCTCCCCGGAGTGGAGGCGGCCGAGCGCGCCGGGGTGCCCGCCTTCCTGGAGACCTCCGCGCCCCGCAAC
CTCCCCTTCTACGAGCGGCTCGGCTTCACCGTCACCGCCGACGTCGAGGTGCCCGAAGGACCGCGCACCT
GGTGCATGACCCGCAAGCCCGGTGCCAGTTAACGAATTCTAGATCTTGAGACAAATGGCAGTATTCATCC
ACAATTTTAAAAGAAAAGGGGGGATTGGGGGGTACAGTGCAGGGGAAAGAATAGTAGACATAATAGCAAC
AGACATACAAACTAAAGAATTACAAAAACAAATTACAAAAATTCAAAATTTTCGGGTTTATTACAGGGAC
AGCAGAGATCCACTTTGGCGCCGGCTCGAGGCCTGCAGGTGCAAAGATGGATAAAGTTTTAAACAGAGAG
GAATCTTTGCAGCTAATGGACCTTCTAGGTCTTGAAAGGAGTGGGAATTGGCTCCGGTGCCCGTCAGTGG
GCAGAGCGCACATCGCCCACAGTCCCCGAGAAGTTGGGGGGAGGGGTCGGCAATTGAACCGGTGCCTAGA
GAAGGTGGCGCGGGGTAAACTGGGAAAGTGATGTCGTGTACTGGCTCCGCCTTTTTCCCGAGGGTGGGGG
AGAACCGTATATAAGTGCAGTAGTCGCCGTGAACGTTCTTTTTCGCAACGGGTTTGCCGCCAGAACACAG
GTAAGTGCCGTGTGTGGTTCCCGCGGGCCTGGCCTCTTTACGGGTTATGGCCCTTGCGTGCCTTGAATTA
CTTCCACCTGGCTGCAGTACGTGATTCTTGATCCCGAGCTTCGGGTTGGAAGTGGGTGGGAGAGTTCGAG
GCCTTGCGCTTAAGGAGCCCCTTCGCCTCGTGCTTGAGTTGAGGCCTGGCCTGGGCGCTGGGGCCGCCGC
GTGCGAATCTGGTGGCACCTTCGCGCCTGTCTCGCTGCTTTCGATAAGTCTCTAGCCATTTAAAATTTTT
GATGACCTGCTGCGACGCTTTTTTTCTGGCAAGATAGTCTTGTAAATGCGGGCCAAGATCTGCACACTGG
TATTTCGGTTTTTGGGGCCGCGGGCGGCGACGGGGCCCGTGCGTCCCAGCGCACATGTTCGGCGAGGCGG
GGCCTGCGAGCGCGGCCACCGAGAATCGGACGGGGGTAGTCTCAAGCTGGCCGGCCTGCTCTGGTGCCTG
GCCTCGCGCCGCCGTGTATCGCCCCGCCCTGGGCGGCAAGGCTGGCCCGGTCGGCACCAGTTGCGTGAGC
GGAAAGATGGCCGCTTCCCGGCCCTGCTGCAGGGAGCTCAAAATGGAGGACGCGGCGCTCGGGAGAGCGG
GCGGGTGAGTCACCCACACAAAGGAAAAGGGCCTTTCCGTCCTCAGCCGTCGCTTCATGTGACTCCACGG
AGTACCGGGCGCCGTCCAGGCACCTCGATTAGTTCTCGAGCTTTTGGAGTACGTCGTCTTTAGGTTGGGG
GGAGGGGTTTTATGCGATGGAGTTTCCCCACACTGAGTGGGTGGAGACTGAAGTTAGGCCAGCTTGGCAC
TTGATGTAATTCTCCTTGGAATTTGCCCTTTTTGAGTTTGGATCTTGGTTCATTCTCAAGCCTCAGACAG
TGGTTCAAAGTTTTTTTCTTCCATTTCAGGTGTCGTGAGGCTAGCACCGCCACCATGTACCAACCAGAAG
ACGACAACAACAGTGACGTGACCAGCGACGACGACATGACCCGGAACAGAAGAGAGTCCTCACCACCTCA
CTCAGTCCATTCTTTCAGTGACCGGGACTGGGACCGGAGGGGCAGAAGCAGAGACATGGAGCCACGAGAC
CGCTGGTCCCACACCAGGAACCCAAGAAGCAGGATGCCTCCGCGGGATCTTTCCCTTCCTGTGGTGGCGA
AAACAAGCTTTGAAATGGACAGAGAGGACGACAGGGACTCCAGGGCTTATGAGTCCCGATCTCAGGATGC
TGAATCATACCAAAATGTGGTGGACCTCGCTGAGGACAGGAAACCTCACAACACAATCCAGGACAACATG
GAAAACTACAGGAAGCTGCTCTCCCTCGTGCAGCTTGCTGAAGACGATGGCCACTCCCACATGACGCAGG
GCCACTCATCAAGATCCAAGAGAAGTGCCTACCCAAGCACCAGTCGAGGTCTAAAAACTATGCCTGAAGC
CAAAAAATCAACCCACCGGCGGGGGATTTGTGAAGATGAATCTTCCCACGGAGTGATAATGGAAAAATTC
ATCAAGGATGTGTCACGCAGTTCCAAATCGGGAAGAGCAAGGGAGTCAAGCGACCGGTCACAGAGATTCC
CCAGAATGTCAGATGATAACTGGAAGGACATTTCATTGAACAAGAGGGAGTCAGTGATCCAGCAGCGGGT
TTATGAAGGGAATGCATTTAGGGGAGGCTTTAGGTTTAATTCAACCCTTGTTTCCAGAAAGAGAGTTCTT
GAAAGAAAGAGGCGCTATCATTTTGACACAGATGGGAAGGGCTCGATTCACGATCAAAAAGGCTGTCCCA
GGAAGAAGCCCTTTGAATGTGGTAGTGAGATGAGAAAAGCCATGAGCGTGAGCAGCCTGAGCAGCCTCAG
CTCCCCCTCCTTTACCGAGTCACAGCCAATTGATTTTGGGGCAATGCCATATGTATGTGATGAGTGTGGG
AGGTCGTTCAGTGTCATCTCAGAATTTGTTGAGCACCAGATCATGCATACTAGAGAGAACCTCTATGAGT
ATGGTGAGTCCTTTATCCACAGTGTGGCTGTCAGTGAAGTTCAGAAAAGTCAGGTTGGAGGGAAACGTTT
TGAATGTAAGGACTGTGGAGAGACCTTCAATAAGAGTGCCGCCTTGGCTGAACATCGGAAGATTCATGCT
AGAGGTTATCTTGTGGAATGTAAGAATCAGGAATGTGAGGAAGCCTTCATGCCTAGCCCCACCTTTAGTG
AGCTTCAGAAAATATATGGCAAAGACAAATTCTACGAGTGCAGGGTGTGTAAGGAAACCTTCCTTCATAG
TTCTGCCCTGATTGAGCACCAGAAAATCCACTTTGGGGATGACAAAGATAATGAGCGTGAACATGAACGT
GAACGTGAACGTGAGCGCGGGGAAACCTTTAGGCCCAGCCCAGCCCTTAATGAGTTTCAGAAAATGTATG
GTAAAGAGAAAATGTACGAATGTAAGGTGTGTGGGGAGACTTTCCTTCATAGCTCATCCCTGAAAGAACA
TCAGAAAATCCATACTAGAGGGAACCCATTTGAAAACAAGGGTAAAGTGTGTGAGGAAACCTTTATTCCT
GGTCAGTCCCTTAAAAGGCGTCAGAAAACTTACAATAAGGAGAAGCTCTGTGACTTTACAGATGGCCGGG
ATGCCTTCATGCAAAGCTCAGAGCTCAGTGAGCATCAGAAAATTCATTCTCGAAAGAACCTCTTTGAAGG
CAGAGGGTATGAGAAATCTGTCATTCATAGTGGGCCATTCACTGAATCTCAGAAGAGTCATACTATAACA
AGACCTCTTGAAAGTGATGAGGACGAAAAGGCGTTCACCATTAGCTCTAACCCCTATGAAAACCAGAAGA
TTCCCACTAAGGAAAATGTCTATGAGGCAAAATCATATGAGAGGTCTGTTATTCATAGCTTAGCCTCTGT
GGAAGCTCAGAAAAGTCACAGTGTAGCAGGGCCCAGTAAACCAAAAGTAATGGCAGAGTCTACCATTCAG
AGCTTCGATGCTATCAACCATCAGAGAGTTCGTGCTGGAGGGAACACCTCTGAAGGAAGGGAATACAGTA
GGTCTGTTATCCATAGCTTAGTGGCTTCCAAACCTCCAAGAAGTCACAATGGAAATGAATTGGTGGAATC
TAATGAGAAGGGAGAATCCTCCATTTATATCTCAGACCTTAATGATAAGCGACAGAAGATTCCTGCCAGA
GAGAACCCTTGTGAAGGGGGCAGTAAGAATCGCAACTATGAAGACTCTGTCATACAGAGTGTATTCCGTG
CCAAACCTCAGAAAAGTGTTCCTGGAGAGGGATCTGGTGAGTTTAAGAAGGATGGCGAATTCTCTGTTCC
CAGCTCAAATGTCCGTGAATACCAGAAGGCTCGTGCTAAAAAGAAATACATTGAGCATAGGAGCAATGAG
ACCTCTGTAATTCACTCTCTGCCTTTTGGTGAACAAACATTTCGCCCTCGAGGGATGCTCTATGAATGTC
AGGAGTGTGGGGAGTGCTTTGCTCATAGCTCTGACCTCACTGAGCACCAGAAGATTCATGATAGGGAGAA
GCCCTCTGGAAGCAGAAACTATGAATGGTCTGTCATTCGCAGCTTGGCCCCTACTGACCCTCAAACAAGT
TACGCCCAAGAGCAGTATGCTAAAGAGCAAGCGCGGAACAAATGTAAGGACTTCAGACAATTTTTTGCTA
CCAGCGAAGACCTCAACACAAACCAGAAAATCTATGACCAAGAGAAGTCTCATGGCGAGGAGTCTCAAGG
CGAGAATACTGATGGGGAGGAGACCCACAGCGAGGAGACCCATGGTCAGGAGACAATTGAAGACCCTGTC
ATTCAAGGCTCAGACATGGAAGACCCTCAGAAGGATGACCCTGATGACAAAATCTATGAATGTGAGGACT
GTGGCCTGGGCTTTGTGGATCTCACAGACCTCACAGACCATCAGAAAGTCCACAGCAGGAAGTGCCTGGT
TGACAGTCGGGAGTACACACATTCTGTAATTCACACCCATTCCATCAGCGAGTATCAGAGAGATTACACT
GGAGAGCAGCTGTATGAATGTCCAAAGTGTGGGGAATCTTTTATTCATAGCTCATTCCTTTTCGAGCATC
AGAGAATCCATGAACAAGACCAGTTGTATTCCATGAAGGGGTGTGATGATGGTTTTATTGCCCTCTTGCC
CATGAAGCCACGGAGGAATCGTGCTGCAGAGAGGAATCCTGCTCTTGCTGGGTCGGCCATTCGATGCCTT
TTGTGTGGACAAGGCTTCATTCATAGCTCTGCCCTTAATGAGCATATGAGACTTCATAGGGAAGATGATT
TACTGGAGCAGAGCCAGATGGCTGAGGAAGCTATCATTCCAGGCTTAGCCCTCACTGAGTTTCAGAGAAG
TCAGACCGAAGAGAGACTCTTTGAATGTGCAGTCTGTGGAGAATCTTTCGTCAACCCAGCAGAACTTGCA
GATCACGTAACTGTTCATAAGAATGAGCCCTATGAGTACGGGTCCTCCTATACTCACACCTCATTTCTTA
CTGAGCCCCTCAAAGGAGCTATACCATTCTATGAATGCAAGGATTGTGGTAAGTCCTTTATTCATAGCAC
AGTCCTCACTAAACATAAGGAGCTTCATCTGGAAGAAGAAGAAGAAGATGAAGCAGCAGCAGCTGCAGCA
GCAGCAGCCCAGGAAGTTGAAGCCAATGTCCATGTTCCACAAGTAGTTCTGAGGATTCAGGGCTTAAACG
TAGAGGCTGCTGAGCCAGAAGTGGAGGCTGCCGAGCCAGAAGTGGAGGCTGCTGAGCCAGAAGTGGAGGC
TGCTGAGCCAAACGGAGAGGCTGAAGGGCCAGATGGAGAGGCTGCAGAGCCCATTGGAGAGGCTGGACAG
CCAAATGGAGAGGCCGAGCAGCCAAATGGGGATGCTGATGAGCCAGATGGTGCAGGTATTGAAGACCCAG
AAGAAAGAGCTGAAGAGCCAGAGGGAAAAGCTGAAGAGCCAGAGGGAGATGCCGACGAGCCTGACGGTGT
GGGAATTGAAGACCCAGAAGAAGGTGAAGATCAAGAGATTCAGGTAGAAGAACCATACTATGACTGCCAT
GAATGCACAGAAACCTTCACTTCCAGCACAGCATTCAGTGAACACCTGAAAACTCATGCCAGCATGATCA
TATTTGAGCCTGCAAATGCCTTTGGGGAGTGCTCAGGCTACATCGAACGTGCCAGCACCAGCACAGGTGG
TGCCAATCAAGCTGATGAGAAGTACTTCAAATGTGACGTCTGTGGGCAGCTCTTCAATGACCGCCTGTCC
CTCGCCAGACACCAGAATACCCACACTGGCTAGTAATGAACTAGTCCGTAACTTGAAAGTATTTCGATTT
CTTGGCTTTATATATCTTGTGGAAAGGACGAGCGTGCAATAAACGACAAGCTCGGACGCGTTAAGTCGAC
AATCAACCTCTGGATTACAAAATTTGTGAAAGATTGACTGGTATTCTTAACTATGTTGCTCCTTTTACGC
TATGTGGATACGCTGCTTTAATGCCTTTGTATCATGCTATTGCTTCCCGTATGGCTTTCATTTTCTCCTC
CTTGTATAAATCCTGGTTGCTGTCTCTTTATGAGGAGTTGTGGCCCGTTGTCAGGCAACGTGGCGTGGTG
TGCACTGTGTTTGCTGACGCAACCCCCACTGGTTGGGGCATTGCCACCACCTGTCAGCTCCTTTCCGGGA
CTTTCGCTTTCCCCCTCCCTATTGCCACGGCGGAACTCATCGCCGCCTGCCTTGCCCGCTGCTGGACAGG
GGCTCGGCTGTTGGGCACTGACAATTCCGTGGTGTTGTCGGGGAAATCATCGTCCTTTCCTTGGCTGCTC
GCCTGTGTTGCCACCTGGATTCTGCGCGGGACGTCCTTCTGCTACGTCCCTTCGGCCCTCAATCCAGCGG
ACCTTCCTTCCCGCGGCCTGCTGCCGGCTCTGCGGCCTCTTCCGCGTCTTCGCCTTCGCCCTCAGACGAG
TCGGATCTCCCTTTGGGCCGCCTCCCCGCGTCGACTTTAAGACCAATGACTTACAAGGCAGCTGTAGATC
TTAGCCACTTTTTAAAAGAAAAGGGGGGACTGGAAGGGCTAATTCACTCCCAACGAAGACAAGATCTGCT
TTTTGCTTGTACTGGGTCTCTCTGGTTAGACCAGATCTGAGCCTGGGAGCTCTCTGGCTAACTAGGGAAC
CCACTGCTTAAGCCTCAATAAAGCTTGCCTTGAGTGCTTCAAGTAGTGTGTGCCCGTCTGTTGTGTGACT
CTGGTAACTAGAGATCCCTCAGACCCTTTTAGTCAGTGTGGAAAATCTCTAGCAGTACGTATAGTAGTTC
ATGTCATCTTATTATTCAGTATTTATAACTTGCAAAGAAATGAATATCAGAGAGTGAGAGGAACTTGTTT
ATTGCAGCTTATAATGGTTACAAATAAAGCAATAGCATCACAAATTTCACAAATAAAGCATTTTTTTCAC
TGCATTCTAGTTGTGGTTTGTCCAAACTCATCAATGTATCTTATCATGTCTGGCTCTAGCTATCCCGCCC
CTAACTCCGCCCATCCCGCCCCTAACTCCGCCCAGTTCCGCCCATTCTCCGCCCCATGGCTGACTAATTT
TTTTTATTTATGCAGAGGCCGAGGCCGCCTCGGCCTCTGAGCTATTCCAGAAGTAGTGAGGAGGCTTTTT
TGGAGGCCTAGGGACGTACCCAATTCGCCCTATAGTGAGTCGTATTACGCGCGCTCACTGGCCGTCGTTT
TACAACGTCGTGACTGGGAAAACCCTGGCGTTACCCAACTTAATCGCCTTGCAGCACATCCCCCTTTCGC
CAGCTGGCGTAATAGCGAAGAGGCCCGCACCGATCGCCCTTCCCAACAGTTGCGCAGCCTGAATGGCGAA
TGGG
[124 nt withheld, positions 10085-10208]
C
[91 nt withheld, positions 10210-10300]
A
[49 nt withheld, positions 10302-10350]
CCTTTGACGTTGGAGTCCACGTTCTTT
[37 nt withheld, positions 10378-10414]
ACCCTATCTCGGTCTATTCTTTTGATTTATAAGGGATTTTGCCGATTTCGGCCTATTGGTTAAAAAATGA
GCTGATTTAACAAAAATTTAACGCGAATTTTAACAAAATATTAACGCTTACAATTTAGGTGGCACTTTTC
GGGGAAATGTGCGCGGAACCCCTATTTGTTTATTTTTCTAAATACATTCAAATATGTATCCGCTCATGAG
ACAATAACCCTGATAAATGCTTCAATAATATTGAAAAAGGAAGAGTATGAGTATTCAACATTTCCGTGTC
GCCCTTATTCCCTTTTTTGCGGCATTTTGCCTTCCTGTTTTTGCTCACCCAGAAACGCTGGTGAAAGTAA
AAGATGCTGAAGATCAGTTGGGTGCACGAGTGGGTTACATCGAACTGGATCTCAACAGCGGTAAGATCCT
TGAGAGTTTTCGCCCCGAAGAACGTTTTCCAATGATGAGCACTTTTAAAGTTCTGCTATGTGGCGCGGTA
TTATCCCGTATTGACGCCGGGCAAGAGCAACTCGGTCGCCGCATACACTATTCTCAGAATGACTTGGTTG
AGTACTCACCAGTCACAGAAAAGCATCTTACGGATGGCATGACAGTAAGAGAATTATGCAGTGCTGCCAT
AACCATGAGTGATAACACTGCGGCCAACTTACTTCTGACAACGATCGGAGGACCGAAGGAGCTAACCGCT
TTTTTGCACAACATGGGGGATCATGTAACTCGCCTTGATCGTTGGGAACCGGAGCTGAATGAAGCCATAC
CAAACGACGAGCGTGACACCACGATGCCTGTAGCAATGGCAACAACGTTGCGCAAACTATTAACTGGCGA
ACTACTTACTCTAGCTTCCCGGCAACAATTAATAGACTGGATGGAGGCGGATAAAGTTGCAGGACCACTT
CTGCGCTCGGCCCTTCCGGCTGGCTGGTTTATTGCTGATAAATCTGGAGCCGGTGAGCGTGGGTCTCGCG
GTATCATTGCAGCACTGGGGCCAGATGGTAAGCCCTCCCGTATCGTAGTTATCTACACGACGGGGAGTCA
GGCAACTATGGATGAACGAAATAGACAGATCGCTGAGATAGGTGCCTCACTGATTAAGCATTGGTAACTG
TCAGACCAAGTTTACTCATATATACTTTAGATTGATTTAAAACTTCATTTTTAATTTAAAAGGATCTAGG
TGAAGATCCTTTTTGATAATCTCATGACCAAAATCCCTTAACGTGAGTTTTCGTTCCACTGAGCGTCAGA
CCCCGTAGAAAAGATCAAAGGATCTTCTTGAGATCCTTTTTTTCTGCGCGTAATCTGCTGCTTGCAAACA
AAAAAACCACCGCTACCAGCGGTGGTTTGTTTGCCGGATCAAGAGCTACCAACTCTTTTTCCGAAGGTAA
CTGGCTTCAGCAGAGCGCAGATACCAAATACTGTTCTTCTAGTGTAGCCGTAGTTAGGCCACCACTTCAA
GAACTCTGTAGCACCGCCTACATACCTCGCTCTGCTAATCCTGTTACCAGTGGCTGCTGCCAGTGGCGAT
AAGTCGTGTCTTACCGGGTTGGACTCAAGACGATAGTTACCGGATAAGGCGCAGCGGTCGGGCTGAACGG
GGGGTTCGTGCACACAGCCCAGCTTGGAGCGAACGACCTACACCGAACTGAGATACCTACAGCGTGAGCT
ATGAGAAAGCGCCACGCTTCCCGAAGGGAGAAAGGCGGACAGGTATCCGGTAAGCGGCAGGGTCGGAACA
GGAGAGCGCACGAGGGAGCTTCCAGGGGGAAACGCCTGGTATCTTTATAGTCCTGTCGGGTTTCGCCACC
TCTGACTTGAGCGTCGATTTTTGTGATGCTCGTCAGGGGGGCGGAGCCTATGGAAAAACGCCAGCAACGC
GGCCTTTTTACGGTTCCTGGCCTTTTGCTGGCCTTTTGCTCACATGTTCTTTCCTGCGTTATCCCCTGAT
TCTGTGGATAACCGTATTACCGCCTTTGAGTGAGCTGATACCGCTCGCCGCAGCCGAACGACCGAGCGCA
GCGAGTCAGTGAGCGAGGAAGCGGAAGAGCGCCCAATACGCAAACCGCCTCTCCCCGCGCGTTGGCCGAT
TCATTAATGCAGCTGGCACGACAGGTTTCCCGACTGGAAAGCGGGCAGTGAGCGCAACGCAATTAATGTG
AGTTAGCTCACTCATTAGGCACCCCAGGCTTTACACTTTATGCTTCCGGCTCGTATGTTGTGTGGAATTG
TGAGCGGATAACAATTTCACACAGGAAACAGCTATGACCATGATTACGCCAAGCGCGCAATTAACCCTCA
CTAAAGGGAACAAAAGCTGGAGCTGCAAGC
