>Addgene plasmid #144065 | TFORF2678 | depositor partial sequence | sequence record 284319 | Insert
ACCGCCACCATGTACCAACCAGAAGACGACAACAACAGTGACGTGACCAGCGACGACGACATGACCCGGA
ACAGAAGAGAGTCCTCACCACCTCACTCAGTCCATTCTTTCAGTGACCGGGACTGGGACCGGAGGGGCAG
AAGCAGAGACATGGAGCCACGAGACCGCTGGTCCCACACCAGGAACCCAAGAAGCAGGATGCCTCCGCGG
GATCTTTCCCTTCCTGTGGTGGCGAAAACAAGCTTTGAAATGGACAGAGAGGACGACAGGGACTCCAGGG
CTTATGAGTCCCGATCTCAGGATGCTGAATCATACCAAAATGTGGTGGACCTCGCTGAGGACAGGAAACC
TCACAACACAATCCAGGACAACATGGAAAACTACAGGAAGCTGCTCTCCCTCGTGCAGCTTGCTGAAGAC
GATGGCCACTCCCACATGACGCAGGGCCACTCATCAAGATCCAAGAGAAGTGCCTACCCAAGCACCAGTC
GAGGTCTAAAAACTATGCCTGAAGCCAAAAAATCAACCCACCGGCGGGGGATTTGTGAAGATGAATCTTC
CCACGGAGTGATAATGGAAAAATTCATCAAGGATGTGTCACGCAGTTCCAAATCGGGAAGAGCAAGGGAG
TCAAGCGACCGGTCACAGAGATTCCCCAGAATGTCAGATGATAACTGGAAGGACATTTCATTGAACAAGA
GGGAGTCAGTGATCCAGCAGCGGGTTTATGAAGGGAATGCATTTAGGGGAGGCTTTAGGTTTAATTCAAC
CCTTGTTTCCAGAAAGAGAGTTCTTGAAAGAAAGAGGCGCTATCATTTTGACACAGATGGGAAGGGCTCG
ATTCACGATCAAAAAGGCTGTCCCAGGAAGAAGCCCTTTGAATGTGGTAGTGAGATGAGAAAAGCCATGA
GCGTGAGCAGCCTGAGCAGCCTCAGCTCCCCCTCCTTTACCGAGTCACAGCCAATTGATTTTGGGGCAAT
GCCATATGTATGTGATGAGTGTGGGAGGTCGTTCAGTGTCATCTCAGAATTTGTTGAGCACCAGATCATG
CATACTAGAGAGAACCTCTATGAGTATGGTGAGTCCTTTATCCACAGTGTGGCTGTCAGTGAAGTTCAGA
AAAGTCAGGTTGGAGGGAAACGTTTTGAATGTAAGGACTGTGGAGAGACCTTCAATAAGAGTGCCGCCTT
GGCTGAACATCGGAAGATTCATGCTAGAGGTTATCTTGTGGAATGTAAGAATCAGGAATGTGAGGAAGCC
TTCATGCCTAGCCCCACCTTTAGTGAGCTTCAGAAAATATATGGCAAAGACAAATTCTACGAGTGCAGGG
TGTGTAAGGAAACCTTCCTTCATAGTTCTGCCCTGATTGAGCACCAGAAAATCCACTTTGGGGATGACAA
AGATAATGAGCGTGAACATGAACGTGAACGTGAACGTGAGCGCGGGGAAACCTTTAGGCCCAGCCCAGCC
CTTAATGAGTTTCAGAAAATGTATGGTAAAGAGAAAATGTACGAATGTAAGGTGTGTGGGGAGACTTTCC
TTCATAGCTCATCCCTGAAAGAACATCAGAAAATCCATACTAGAGGGAACCCATTTGAAAACAAGGGTAA
AGTGTGTGAGGAAACCTTTATTCCTGGTCAGTCCCTTAAAAGGCGTCAGAAAACTTACAATAAGGAGAAG
CTCTGTGACTTTACAGATGGCCGGGATGCCTTCATGCAAAGCTCAGAGCTCAGTGAGCATCAGAAAATTC
ATTCTCGAAAGAACCTCTTTGAAGGCAGAGGGTATGAGAAATCTGTCATTCATAGTGGGCCATTCACTGA
ATCTCAGAAGAGTCATACTATAACAAGACCTCTTGAAAGTGATGAGGACGAAAAGGCGTTCACCATTAGC
TCTAACCCCTATGAAAACCAGAAGATTCCCACTAAGGAAAATGTCTATGAGGCAAAATCATATGAGAGGT
CTGTTATTCATAGCTTAGCCTCTGTGGAAGCTCAGAAAAGTCACAGTGTAGCAGGGCCCAGTAAACCAAA
AGTAATGGCAGAGTCTACCATTCAGAGCTTCGATGCTATCAACCATCAGAGAGTTCGTGCTGGAGGGAAC
ACCTCTGAAGGAAGGGAATACAGTAGGTCTGTTATCCATAGCTTAGTGGCTTCCAAACCTCCAAGAAGTC
ACAATGGAAATGAATTGGTGGAATCTAATGAGAAGGGAGAATCCTCCATTTATATCTCAGACCTTAATGA
TAAGCGACAGAAGATTCCTGCCAGAGAGAACCCTTGTGAAGGGGGCAGTAAGAATCGCAACTATGAAGAC
TCTGTCATACAGAGTGTATTCCGTGCCAAACCTCAGAAAAGTGTTCCTGGAGAGGGATCTGGTGAGTTTA
AGAAGGATGGCGAATTCTCTGTTCCCAGCTCAAATGTCCGTGAATACCAGAAGGCTCGTGCTAAAAAGAA
ATACATTGAGCATAGGAGCAATGAGACCTCTGTAATTCACTCTCTGCCTTTTGGTGAACAAACATTTCGC
CCTCGAGGGATGCTCTATGAATGTCAGGAGTGTGGGGAGTGCTTTGCTCATAGCTCTGACCTCACTGAGC
ACCAGAAGATTCATGATAGGGAGAAGCCCTCTGGAAGCAGAAACTATGAATGGTCTGTCATTCGCAGCTT
GGCCCCTACTGACCCTCAAACAAGTTACGCCCAAGAGCAGTATGCTAAAGAGCAAGCGCGGAACAAATGT
AAGGACTTCAGACAATTTTTTGCTACCAGCGAAGACCTCAACACAAACCAGAAAATCTATGACCAAGAGA
AGTCTCATGGCGAGGAGTCTCAAGGCGAGAATACTGATGGGGAGGAGACCCACAGCGAGGAGACCCATGG
TCAGGAGACAATTGAAGACCCTGTCATTCAAGGCTCAGACATGGAAGACCCTCAGAAGGATGACCCTGAT
GACAAAATCTATGAATGTGAGGACTGTGGCCTGGGCTTTGTGGATCTCACAGACCTCACAGACCATCAGA
AAGTCCACAGCAGGAAGTGCCTGGTTGACAGTCGGGAGTACACACATTCTGTAATTCACACCCATTCCAT
CAGCGAGTATCAGAGAGATTACACTGGAGAGCAGCTGTATGAATGTCCAAAGTGTGGGGAATCTTTTATT
CATAGCTCATTCCTTTTCGAGCATCAGAGAATCCATGAACAAGACCAGTTGTATTCCATGAAGGGGTGTG
ATGATGGTTTTATTGCCCTCTTGCCCATGAAGCCACGGAGGAATCGTGCTGCAGAGAGGAATCCTGCTCT
TGCTGGGTCGGCCATTCGATGCCTTTTGTGTGGACAAGGCTTCATTCATAGCTCTGCCCTTAATGAGCAT
ATGAGACTTCATAGGGAAGATGATTTACTGGAGCAGAGCCAGATGGCTGAGGAAGCTATCATTCCAGGCT
TAGCCCTCACTGAGTTTCAGAGAAGTCAGACCGAAGAGAGACTCTTTGAATGTGCAGTCTGTGGAGAATC
TTTCGTCAACCCAGCAGAACTTGCAGATCACGTAACTGTTCATAAGAATGAGCCCTATGAGTACGGGTCC
TCCTATACTCACACCTCATTTCTTACTGAGCCCCTCAAAGGAGCTATACCATTCTATGAATGCAAGGATT
GTGGTAAGTCCTTTATTCATAGCACAGTCCTCACTAAACATAAGGAGCTTCATCTGGAAGAAGAAGAAGA
AGATGAAGCAGCAGCAGCTGCAGCAGCAGCAGCCCAGGAAGTTGAAGCCAATGTCCATGTTCCACAAGTA
GTTCTGAGGATTCAGGGCTTAAACGTAGAGGCTGCTGAGCCAGAAGTGGAGGCTGCCGAGCCAGAAGTGG
AGGCTGCTGAGCCAGAAGTGGAGGCTGCTGAGCCAAACGGAGAGGCTGAAGGGCCAGATGGAGAGGCTGC
AGAGCCCATTGGAGAGGCTGGACAGCCAAATGGAGAGGCCGAGCAGCCAAATGGGGATGCTGATGAGCCA
GATGGTGCAGGTATTGAAGACCCAGAAGAAAGAGCTGAAGAGCCAGAGGGAAAAGCTGAAGAGCCAGAGG
GAGATGCCGACGAGCCTGACGGTGTGGGAATTGAAGACCCAGAAGAAGGTGAAGATCAAGAGATTCAGGT
AGAAGAACCATACTATGACTGCCATGAATGCACAGAAACCTTCACTTCCAGCACAGCATTCAGTGAACAC
CTGAAAACTCATGCCAGCATGATCATATTTGAGCCTGCAAATGCCTTTGGGGAGTGCTCAGGCTACATCG
AACGTGCCAGCACCAGCACAGGTGGTGCCAATCAAGCTGATGAGAAGTACTTCAAATGTGACGTCTGTGG
GCAGCTCTTCAATGACCGCCTGTCCCTCGCCAGACACCAGAATACCCACACTGGCTAGTAATGAACTAGT
CCGTAACTTGAAAGTATTTCGATTTCTTGGCTTTATATATCTTGTGGAAAGGACGAGCGTGCAATAAACG
ACAAGCTCGG
