>Addgene plasmid #144065 | TFORF2678 | depositor partial sequence | sequence record 284320 | Barcode
GCGTGCAATAAACGACAAGCTCGG
